Addgene plasmid #12886: DCT.VV.Orf198
Purpose: This plasmid was designed for screening purposes and may contain discrepancies relative to the current canonical GenBank version of the gene.
Depositing lab: Jack Bennink & Jon Yewdell. Depositing organization: National Institute of Allergy and Infectious Diseases (NIAID). Publication: Identification of poxvirus CD8+ T cell determinants to enable rational design and characterization of smallpox vaccines. Tscharke DC, Karupiah G, Zhou J, Palmore T, Irvine KR, Haeryfar SM, Williams S, Sidney J, Sette A, Bennink JR, Yewdell JW. J Exp Med. 2005 January 3; 201(1): 95–104. 10.1084/jem.20041912 PubMed 15623576.
Backbone
  Vector backbone: pcDNA 3.1D V5-His-TOPO
  Backbone manufacturer: Invitrogen
  Backbone size w/o insert (bp): 5514
  Vector type: Mammalian Expression
  Selectable markers: Neomycin (select with G418)
Growth in bacteria
  Bacterial resistance: Ampicillin, 100 μg/mL
  Growth temperature: 37°C
  Growth strain: DH5alpha
  Copy number: High Copy
Gene/Insert
  Gene/Insert name: VV.Orf198 (alt names: late transcription factor, VLTF-2; VV_WR_119)
  Species: Vaccinia Virus
  Insert size (bp): 453
  GenBank ID: 9791052
  Cloning method: Restriction Enzyme; 5′ cloning site BamHI (not destroyed); 3′ cloning site BamHI (not destroyed)
  Sequencing primers: 5′ Universal T7
Terms and licenses: Academic/Nonprofit Terms; Industry Terms: Not Available to Industry
Depositor comments: Please see the Vaccinia kit page ( https://www.addgene.org/vvorf/ ) for more information. The kit page contains the supplemental VVOrfData spreadsheet, which includes important information about this plasmid. The plasmid and insert names provided here relate only to this library. The name of the ORF (if present) in VACV strain Copenhagen and the name of the ORF (if annotated) in VACV strain WR sequence can be found in VVOrfData spreadsheet. Please note that the amino acid sequence given for each ORF in the spreadsheet may contain some errors. Additionally, changes from the expected sequence may be present in these plasmids. Please see Addgene's quality control sequence and sequencing notes in the VVOrfData spreadsheet before ordering this plasmid.
How to cite: DCT.VV.Orf198 was a gift from Jack Bennink & Jon Yewdell (Addgene plasmid # 12886 ; http://n2t.net/addgene:12886 ; RRID:Addgene_12886)
