[The description below was written by a language model from this plasmid's Addgene catalogue record.]
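Description:
DCT.VV.Orf198 is a mammalian expression plasmid built on the commercial pcDNA 3.1D V5-His-TOPO backbone (about 5.5 kb without insert) and carrying a single vaccinia virus open reading frame. It is maintained as a high-copy plasmid in E. coli under ampicillin selection, and it carries a neomycin resistance marker so that transfected mammalian cells can be selected with G418. The record does not include a feature table and does not name the promoter. This backbone family is generally known for CMV-driven expression, with a T7 promoter site upstream of the cloning region (consistent with the listed T7 sequencing primer) and optional C-terminal V5 and polyhistidine tags. Whether the insert is in frame with those tags is not stated.

The insert is a 453 bp vaccinia virus ORF designated VV.Orf198 within this library, annotated as the late transcription factor VLTF-2 and corresponding to VV_WR_119 in the WR strain annotation. It is recorded as flanked by BamHI sites at both ends, both of which are retained. The Orf198 name is specific to this collection; equivalent names in the Copenhagen and WR strains are given in the accompanying library spreadsheet.

The plasmid belongs to a set of vaccinia ORF expression clones made for screening, associated with work identifying poxvirus CD8+ T cell determinants to support the design and characterization of smallpox vaccines. Because the clones were made for screening, the depositors caution that the insert may differ from the current canonical gene sequence, and that quality-control sequencing and library notes should be consulted before relying on it.
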