>Addgene plasmid #12886 | DCT.VV.Orf198 | addgene partial sequence | sequence record 19275 | T7 5'-TAATACGACTCACTATAGGG-3'
GTACCCTTCACCGAATTCCAGCTGACCACCATGGCTAAGCGAGTAAGCCTTCCAGATGTGGTTATTTCAG
CACCTAAAGCAGTCTTTAAGCCCGCTAAAGAAGAAGCACTCGCTTGTATACTACCAAAGTATTATAAATC
TATGGCAGATGTGTCTATTAAGACAAATAGTGTAATTGATAAGTGTTGGTTTTGTAATCAAGATTTGGTT
TTTAAACCTATTAGTATTGAGACATTCAAGGGTGGTGAAGTTGGGTATTTCTGTTCTAAAATATGTAGGG
ATTCGTTGGCGTCTATGGTTAAGTCTCACGTAGCTCTTAGAGAAGAACCAAAAATTTCTTTGTTGCCTTT
AGTATTCTATGAAGATAAGGAAAAGGTTATAAATACAATAAACTTACTAAGAGATAAAGACGGCGTTTAC
GGAAGCTGTTACTTTAAGGAAAACTCACAAATTATAGATATTTCTCTACGGAGTTTATTGTAAGCAATTC
CCGGGGATCCGAATAAAGGGTCAAGACAATTCTGCAGATATCCAGCACAGTGGCGGCCGCTCGAGTCTAG
AGGGCCCGCGGTTCGAAGGTAAGCCTATCCCTAACCCTCTCCTCGGTCTCGATTCTACGCGTACCGGTCA
TCATCACCATCACCATTGAGTTTAAACCCGCTGATCAGCCTCGACTGTGCCTTCTAGTTG
